Addgene plasmid #49352: pMPRAdonor1
Purpose: Promoterless luc2 donor plasmid for MPRA library construction
Depositing lab: Tarjei Mikkelsen. Depositing organization: Broad Institute. Publication: Massively parallel reporter assays in cultured Mammalian cells. Melnikov A, Zhang X, Rogov P, Wang L, Mikkelsen TS. J Vis Exp. 2014 Aug 17;(90). doi: 10.3791/51719. PubMed 25177895.
Backbone
  Vector backbone: pUC57
  Backbone manufacturer: Genscript
  Backbone size w/o insert (bp): 2693
  Total vector size (bp): 4435
  Vector type: Luciferase
Growth in bacteria
  Bacterial resistance: Ampicillin, 100 μg/mL
  Growth temperature: 37°C
  Growth strain: DH5alpha
  Copy number: High Copy
Gene/Insert
  Gene/Insert name: luc2 (alt name: Firefly luciferase)
  Species: Synthetic
  Insert size (bp): 4435
  Promoter: None
  Cloning method: Restriction Enzyme; 5′ cloning site KpnI (not destroyed); 3′ cloning site XbaI (not destroyed)
  Sequencing primers: 5′ GTAAAACGACGGCCAGTG; 3′ GGAAACAGCTATGACCATG
Resource information
  A portion of this plasmid was derived from a plasmid made by: Promega
Terms and licenses: Academic/Nonprofit Terms; Industry Terms: Not Available to Industry
How to cite: pMPRAdonor1 was a gift from Tarjei Mikkelsen (Addgene plasmid # 49352 ; http://n2t.net/addgene:49352 ; RRID:Addgene_49352)
