[The description below was written by a language model from this plasmid's Addgene catalogue record and pLannotate feature annotations shown in this document.]
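Description:
pMPRAdonor1 is a small, high-copy bacterial cloning plasmid built on the pUC57 backbone that serves as a source of a promoterless firefly luciferase cassette for massively parallel reporter assay (MPRA) library construction. It is 4,435 bp in total and is maintained in E. coli through the pUC-type ColE1/pMB1 origin of replication, with selection by ampicillin through the β-lactamase gene (AmpR) and its own bla promoter. The remaining annotated elements are residual pUC/pBR322 backbone: the lac promoter, lac operator and CAP binding site, plus fragments of lacI, lacZα, rop and the bom region. None of these is described as having a role in the construct's intended use. The lac control elements lie downstream of the luciferase gene on the opposite strand, so they are not arranged to drive it.

The payload is luc2, the synthetic version of the firefly luciferase coding sequence, part of which the record attributes to a commercial reporter plasmid. It is flanked by KpnI and XbaI sites that are both retained. No promoter is placed upstream of it, and the feature table annotates no eukaryotic promoter, polyadenylation signal or mammalian selection marker, so the plasmid is a donor rather than a reporter in its own right. The preserved sites suggest that the luc2 fragment is excised and ligated into a library of candidate regulatory sequences, although the record does not spell out this workflow. Note that the catalogue lists the insert size as equal to the whole plasmid, whereas the annotated luc2 coding sequence spans only about 1.65 kb.
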