Features (pLannotate 1.2.2; 11 found; start..end, strand, type, name):
     87..1738    +  CDS            luciferase: firefly luciferase synthetic luc2 version of the luciferase gene
   1831..1847    -  protein_bind   lac operator: The lac repressor binds to the lac operator to inhibit transcription in E. coli. This inhibition can be relieved by adding lactose or isopropyl-β-D-thiogalactopyranoside (IPTG). lac repressor encoded by lacI
   1855..1885    -  promoter       lac promoter: promoter for the E. coli lac operon
   1900..1921    -  protein_bind   CAP binding site: CAP binding activates transcription in the presence of cAMP. E. coli catabolite activator protein
   1934..2026    -  CDS            lacI (fragment): lac repressor; lacI; The lac repressor binds to the lac operator to inhibit transcription in E. coli. This inhibition can be relieved by adding lactose or isopropyl-β-D-thiogalactopyranoside (IPTG).
   2209..2797    -  rep_origin     ori: high-copy-number ColE1/pMB1/pBR322/pUC origin of replication
   2968..3828    -  CDS            AmpR: β-lactamase; bla; confers resistance to ampicillin, carbenicillin, and related antibiotics
   3829..3933    -  promoter       AmpR promoter: bla
   4028..4063    +  CDS            rop (fragment): Rop protein, which maintains plasmids at low copy number; rop
   4165..4264    +  misc_feature   bom (fragment): basis of mobility region from pBR322
   4270..4427    -  CDS            lacZα (fragment): LacZα fragment of β-galactosidase; lacZ fragment
>Addgene plasmid #49352 | pMPRAdonor1 | depositor full sequence | sequence record 73907 | pMPRAdonor1 sequence 4435 bps
GGTACCTGAGCTCGCTAGCCTCGAGGATATCAAGATCTGGCCTCGGCGGCCAAGCTTGGCAATCCGGTAC
TGTTGGTAAAGCCACCATGGAAGATGCCAAAAACATTAAGAAGGGCCCAGCGCCATTCTACCCACTCGAA
GACGGGACCGCCGGCGAGCAGCTGCACAAAGCCATGAAGCGCTACGCCCTGGTGCCCGGCACCATCGCCT
TTACCGACGCACATATCGAGGTGGACATTACCTACGCCGAGTACTTCGAGATGAGCGTTCGGCTGGCAGA
AGCTATGAAGCGCTATGGGCTGAATACAAACCATCGGATCGTGGTGTGCAGCGAGAATAGCTTGCAGTTC
TTCATGCCCGTGTTGGGTGCCCTGTTCATCGGTGTGGCTGTGGCCCCAGCTAACGACATCTACAACGAGC
GCGAGCTGCTGAACAGCATGGGCATCAGCCAGCCCACCGTCGTATTCGTGAGCAAGAAAGGGCTGCAAAA
GATCCTCAACGTGCAAAAGAAGCTACCGATCATACAAAAGATCATCATCATGGATAGCAAGACCGACTAC
CAGGGCTTCCAAAGCATGTACACCTTCGTGACTTCCCATTTGCCACCCGGCTTCAACGAGTACGACTTCG
TGCCCGAGAGCTTCGACCGGGACAAAACCATCGCCCTGATCATGAACAGTAGTGGCAGTACCGGATTGCC
CAAGGGCGTAGCCCTACCGCACCGCACCGCTTGTGTCCGATTCAGTCATGCCCGCGACCCCATCTTCGGC
AACCAGATCATCCCCGACACCGCTATCCTCAGCGTGGTGCCATTTCACCACGGCTTCGGCATGTTCACCA
CGCTGGGCTACTTGATCTGCGGCTTTCGGGTCGTGCTCATGTACCGCTTCGAGGAGGAGCTATTCTTGCG
CAGCTTGCAAGACTATAAGATTCAATCTGCCCTGCTGGTGCCCACACTATTTAGCTTCTTCGCTAAGAGC
ACTCTCATCGACAAGTACGACCTAAGCAACTTGCACGAGATCGCCAGCGGCGGGGCGCCGCTCAGCAAGG
AGGTAGGTGAGGCCGTGGCCAAACGCTTCCACCTACCAGGCATCCGCCAGGGCTACGGCCTGACAGAAAC
AACCAGCGCCATTCTGATCACCCCCGAAGGGGACGACAAGCCTGGCGCAGTAGGCAAGGTGGTGCCCTTC
TTCGAGGCTAAGGTGGTGGACTTGGACACCGGTAAGACACTGGGTGTGAACCAGCGCGGCGAGCTGTGCG
TCCGTGGCCCCATGATCATGACGGCTACGTTAACAACCCCGAGGCTACAAACGCTCTCATCGACAAGGAC
GGCTGGCTGCACAGCGGCGACATCGCCTACTGGGACGAGGACGAGCACTTCTTCATCGTGGACCGGCTGA
AGAGCCTGATCAAATACAAGGGCTACCAGGTAGCCCCAGCCGAACTGGAGAGCATCCTGCTGCAACACCC
CAACATCTTCGACGCCGGGGTCGCCGGCCTGCCCGACGACGATGCCGGCGAGCTGCCCGCCGCAGTCGTC
GTGCTGGAACACGGTAAAACCATGACCGAGAAGGAGATCGTGGACTATGTGGCCAGCCAGGTTACAACCG
CCAAGAAGCTGCGCGGTGGTGTTGTGTTCGTGGACGAGGTGCCTAAAGGACTGACCGGCAAGTTGGACGC
CCGCAAGATCCGCGAGATTCTCATTAAGGCCAAGAAGGGCGGCAAGATCGCCGTGTAATAATTCTAGATA
TCGGATCCCGGGCCCGTCGACTGCAGAGGCCTGCATGCAAGCTTGGCGTAATCATGGTCATAGCTGTTTC
CTGTGTGAAATTGTTATCCGCTCACAATTCCACACAACATACGAGCCGGAAGCATAAAGTGTAAAGCCTG
GGGTGCCTAATGAGTGAGCTAACTCACATTAATTGCGTTGCGCTCACTGCCCGCTTTCCAGTCGGGAAAC
CTGTCGTGCCAGCTGCATTAATGAATCGGCCAACGCGCGGGGAGAGGCGGTTTGCGTATTGGGCGCTCTT
CCGCTTCCTCGCTCACTGACTCGCTGCGCTCGGTCGTTCGGCTGCGGCGAGCGGTATCAGCTCACTCAAA
GGCGGTAATACGGTTATCCACAGAATCAGGGGATAACGCAGGAAAGAACATGTGAGCAAAAGGCCAGCAA
AAGGCCAGGAACCGTAAAAAGGCCGCGTTGCTGGCGTTTTTCCATAGGCTCCGCCCCCCTGACGAGCATC
ACAAAAATCGACGCTCAAGTCAGAGGTGGCGAAACCCGACAGGACTATAAAGATACCAGGCGTTTCCCCC
TGGAAGCTCCCTCGTGCGCTCTCCTGTTCCGACCCTGCCGCTTACCGGATACCTGTCCGCCTTTCTCCCT
TCGGGAAGCGTGGCGCTTTCTCATAGCTCACGCTGTAGGTATCTCAGTTCGGTGTAGGTCGTTCGCTCCA
AGCTGGGCTGTGTGCACGAACCCCCCGTTCAGCCCGACCGCTGCGCCTTATCCGGTAACTATCGTCTTGA
GTCCAACCCGGTAAGACACGACTTATCGCCACTGGCAGCAGCCACTGGTAACAGGATTAGCAGAGCGAGG
TATGTAGGCGGTGCTACAGAGTTCTTGAAGTGGTGGCCTAACTACGGCTACACTAGAAGAACAGTATTTG
GTATCTGCGCTCTGCTGAAGCCAGTTACCTTCGGAAAAAGAGTTGGTAGCTCTTGATCCGGCAAACAAAC
CACCGCTGGTAGCGGTGGTTTTTTTGTTTGCAAGCAGCAGATTACGCGCAGAAAAAAAGGATCTCAAGAA
GATCCTTTGATCTTTTCTACGGGGTCTGACGCTCAGTGGAACGAAAACTCACGTTAAGGGATTTTGGTCA
TGAGATTATCAAAAAGGATCTTCACCTAGATCCTTTTAAATTAAAAATGAAGTTTTAAATCAATCTAAAG
TATATATGAGTAAACTTGGTCTGACAGTTACCAATGCTTAATCAGTGAGGCACCTATCTCAGCGATCTGT
CTATTTCGTTCATCCATAGTTGCCTGACTCCCCGTCGTGTAGATAACTACGATACGGGAGGGCTTACCAT
CTGGCCCCAGTGCTGCAATGATACCGCGAGACCCACGCTCACCGGCTCCAGATTTATCAGCAATAAACCA
GCCAGCCGGAAGGGCCGAGCGCAGAAGTGGTCCTGCAACTTTATCCGCCTCCATCCAGTCTATTAATTGT
TGCCGGGAAGCTAGAGTAAGTAGTTCGCCAGTTAATAGTTTGCGCAACGTTGTTGCCATTGCTACAGGCA
TCGTGGTGTCACGCTCGTCGTTTGGTATGGCTTCATTCAGCTCCGGTTCCCAACGATCAAGGCGAGTTAC
ATGATCCCCCATGTTGTGCAAAAAAGCGGTTAGCTCCTTCGGTCCTCCGATCGTTGTCAGAAGTAAGTTG
GCCGCAGTGTTATCACTCATGGTTATGGCAGCACTGCATAATTCTCTTACTGTCATGCCATCCGTAAGAT
GCTTTTCTGTGACTGGTGAGTACTCAACCAAGTCATTCTGAGAATAGTGTATGCGGCGACCGAGTTGCTC
TTGCCCGGCGTCAATACGGGATAATACCGCGCCACATAGCAGAACTTTAAAAGTGCTCATCATTGGAAAA
CGTTCTTCGGGGCGAAAACTCTCAAGGATCTTACCGCTGTTGAGATCCAGTTCGATGTAACCCACTCGTG
CACCCAACTGATCTTCAGCATCTTTTACTTTCACCAGCGTTTCTGGGTGAGCAAAAACAGGAAGGCAAAA
TGCCGCAAAAAAGGGAATAAGGGCGACACGGAAATGTTGAATACTCATACTCTTCCTTTTTCAATATTAT
TGAAGCATTTATCAGGGTTATTGTCTCATGAGCGGATACATATTTGAATGTATTTAGAAAAATAAACAAA
TAGGGGTTCCGCGCACATTTCCCCGAAAAGTGCCACCTGACGTCTAAGAAACCATTATTATCATGACATT
AACCTATAAAAATAGGCGTATCACGAGGCCCTTTCGTCTCGCGCGTTTCGGTGATGACGGTGAAAACCTC
TGACACATGCAGCTCCCGGAGACGGTCACAGCTTGTCTGTAAGCGGATGCCGGGAGCAGACAAGCCCGTC
AGGGCGCGTCAGCGGGTGTTGGCGGGTGTCGGGGCTGGCTTAACTATGCGGCATCAGAGCAGATTGTACT
GAGAGTGCACCATATGCGGTGTGAAATACCGCACAGATGCGTAAGGAGAAAATACCGCATCAGGCGCCAT
TCGCCATTCAGGCTGCGCAACTGTTGGGAAGGGCGATCGGTGCGGGCCTCTTCGCTATTACGCCAGCTGG
CGAAAGGGGGATGTGCTGCAAGGCGATTAAGTTGGGTAACGCCAGGGTTTTCCCAGTCACGACGTTGTAA
AACGACGGCCAGTGAATTCGAGCTC
