>Addgene plasmid #49352 | pMPRAdonor1 | addgene partial sequence | sequence record 76219 | LacZ-F2
AGTTTGGGTAACGCCAGGGTTTTCCCAGTCACGACGTTGTAAAACGACGGCCAGTGAATCCGTAATCATG
GTCATAGCTGTTTCCTGTGTGAAATTGTTATCCGCTCACAATTCCACACAACATACGAGCCGGAAGCATA
AAGTGTAAAGCCTGGGGTGCCTAATGAGTGAGCTAACTTACATTAATTGCGTTGCGCTCACTGCCCGCTT
TCCAGTCGGGAAACCTGTCGTGCCAGCTGCATTAATGAATCGGCCAACGCGCGGGGAGAGGCGGTTTGCG
TATTGGGCGCTAGGGTGGTTTTTCTTTTCACCAGTGAGACGGGCAACAGCTGATTGCCCTTCACCGCCTG
GCCCTGAGAGAGTTGCAGCAAGCGGTCCACGCTGGTTTGCCCCAGCAGGCGAAAATCCTGTTTGATGGTG
GTTAACGGCGGGATATAACATGAGCTGTCTTCGGTATCGTCGTATCCCACTACCGAGATATCCGCACCAA
CGCGCAGCCCGGACTCGGTAATGGCGCGCATTGCGCCCAGCGCCATCTGATCGTTGGCAACCAGCATCGC
AGTGGGAACGATGCCCTCATTCAGCATTTGCATGGTTTGTTGAAAACCGGACATGGCACTCCAGTCGCCT
TCCCGTTCCGCTATCGGCTGAATTTGATTGCGAGTGAGATATTTATGCCAGCCAGCCAGACGCAGACGCG
CCGAGACAGAACTTAATGGGCCCGCTAACAGCGCGATTTGCTGGTGACCCAATGCGACCAGATGCTCCAC
GCCCAGTCGCGTACCGTCTTCATGGGAGAAAATAATACTGTTGATGGGTGTCTGGTCAGAGACATCAAGA
AATAACGCCGGAACATTAGTGCAGGCAGCTTCCACAGCAATGGCATCCTGGTCATCCAGCGGATAGTTAA
TGATCAGCCCACTGACGCGTTGCGCGAGAAGATTGTGCACCGCCGCTTTACAGGCTTCGAC
