>Addgene plasmid #49352 | pMPRAdonor1 | addgene partial sequence | sequence record 79922 | LacZ-F2 5'-cctcttcgctattacgccag-3'
GCGATTAAGTTGGGTAACGCCAGGGTTTTCCCAGTCACGACGTTGTAAAACGACGGCCAGTGAATTCGAG
CTCGGTACCTGAGCTCGCTAGCCTCGAGGATATCAAGATCTGGCCTCGGCGGCCAAGCTTGGCAATCCGG
TACTGTTGGTAAAGCCACCATGGAAGATGCCAAAAACATTAAGAAGGGCCCAGCGCCATTCTACCCACTC
GAAGACGGGACCGCCGGCGAGCAGCTGCACAAAGCCATGAAGCGCTACGCCCTGGTGCCCGGCACCATCG
CCTTTACCGACGCACATATCGAGGTGGACATTACCTACGCCGAGTACTTCGAGATGAGCGTTCGGCTGGC
AGAAGCTATGAAGCGCTATGGGCTGAATACAAACCATCGGATCGTGGTGTGCAGCGAGAATAGCTTGCAG
TTCTTCATGCCCGTGTTGGGTGCCCTGTTCATCGGTGTGGCTGTGGCCCCAGCTAACGACATCTACAACG
AGCGCGAGCTGCTGAACAGCATGGGCATCAGCCAGCCCACCGTCGTATTCGTGAGCAAGAAAGGGCTGCA
AAAGATCCTCAACGTGCAAAAGAAGCTACCGATCATACAAAAGATCATCATCATGGATAGCAAGACCGAC
TACCAGGGCTTCCAAAGCATGTACACCTTCGTGACTTCCCATTTGCCACCCGGCTTCAACGAGTACGACT
TCGTGCCCGAGAGCTTCGACCGGGACAAAACCATCGCCCTGATCATGAACAGTAGTGGCAGTACCGGATT
GCCCAAGGGCGTAGCCCTACCGCACCGCACCGCTTGTGTCCGATTCAGTCATGCCCGCGACCCCATCTTC
GGCAACCAGATCATCCCCGACACCGCTATCCTCAGCGTGGTGCCATTTCACCACGGCTTCGGCATGTTCA
CCACGCTGGGCTACTTGATCTGCGGCTTTCGGGTCGTGCTCATGTACCGCTTCGAGGAGGA
